Addgene plasmid #134463: mApple-M1 SpastinK388R
Purpose: M1 SpastinK388R expression
Depositing lab: Jennifer Lippincott-Schwartz. Depositing organization: HHMI, Janelia Research Campus. Publication: Spastin tethers lipid droplets to peroxisomes and directs fatty acid trafficking through ESCRT-III. Chang CL, Weigel AV, Ioannou MS, Pasolli HA, Xu CS, Peale DR, Shtengel G, Freeman M, Hess HF, Blackstone C, Lippincott-Schwartz J. J Cell Biol. 2019 Aug 5;218(8):2583-2599. doi: 10.1083/jcb.201902061. Epub 2019 Jun 21. PubMed 31227594.
Backbone
  Vector backbone: mApple-C1
  Total vector size (bp): 6540
  Vector type: Mammalian Expression
Growth in bacteria
  Bacterial resistance: Kanamycin, 50 μg/mL
  Growth temperature: 37°C
  Growth strain: DH5alpha
  Copy number: High Copy
Gene/Insert
  Gene/Insert name: M1 Spastin
  Species: H. sapiens (human)
  Mutation: Lys to Arg at amino acid 388
  GenBank ID: NM_014946
  Entrez Gene: SPAST (a.k.a. ADPSP, FSP2, SPG4)
  Promoter: CMV
  Cloning method: Restriction Enzyme; 5′ cloning site EcoRI (not destroyed); 3′ cloning site BamHI (not destroyed)
  Sequencing primers: 5′ Unknown
Terms and licenses: Academic/Nonprofit Terms; Industry Terms: Not Available to Industry
How to cite: mApple-M1 SpastinK388R was a gift from Jennifer Lippincott-Schwartz (Addgene plasmid # 134463 ; http://n2t.net/addgene:134463 ; RRID:Addgene_134463)
