[The description below was written by a language model from this plasmid's Addgene catalogue record and pLannotate feature annotations shown in this document.]
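Description:
mApple-M1 SpastinK388R is a 6,540 bp mammalian expression plasmid built on the mApple-C1 backbone, a C1-type fluorescent protein fusion vector in which the gene of interest is placed downstream of the fluorophore. It is maintained in E. coli through a high-copy ColE1/pUC origin and selected with kanamycin. The resistance gene is the Tn5 aminoglycoside phosphotransferase (NeoR/KanR), which sits behind both a bacterial bla promoter and the SV40 enhancer/early promoter and is followed by an HSV TK polyadenylation signal. The same cassette can therefore also confer G418 resistance in mammalian cells. An f1 origin is also present. The short large T antigen, ble and bGH poly(A) fragments called by the annotation software are most likely incidental partial matches within backbone sequence.

The expression cassette uses the human CMV immediate early enhancer and promoter to drive the red fluorescent protein mApple, followed by a short remnant of the multiple cloning site and then the human SPAST coding sequence, with an SV40 poly(A) signal terminating the transcript. The insert was cloned between EcoRI and BamHI sites, both retained, so spastin is tagged with mApple at its N-terminus. The insert is the M1 isoform, the full-length product initiated from the first start codon, and it carries a lysine-to-arginine substitution at residue 388. The record does not state the functional consequence of this change.

The stated purpose is simply expression of M1 SpastinK388R. The associated publication concerns spastin tethering lipid droplets to peroxisomes and directing fatty acid trafficking through ESCRT-III, so the construct suits live or fixed-cell imaging of the mutant protein's localization and comparison of its effects with wild-type spastin.
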