Features (pLannotate 1.2.2; 16 found; start..end, strand, type, name):
     16..319     +  enhancer       CMV enhancer: human cytomegalovirus immediate early enhancer
    320..523     +  promoter       CMV promoter: human cytomegalovirus (CMV) immediate early promoter
    568..1275    +  CDS            mApple: mApple is a basic (constitutively fluorescent) red fluorescent protein published in 2008, derived from Discosoma sp.. It is reported to be a rapidly-maturing monomer with high acid sensitivity.
   1276..1311    +  misc_feature   MCS (fragment): multiple cloning site
   1306..3150    +  CDS            SPAST: SPAST_HUMAN - Also known as ADPSP, FSP2, KIAA1083 From Homo sapiens (Human).
   3176..3260    +  CDS            large T antigen (fragment): large T antigen from SV40 (simian virus 40)
   3283..3404    +  polyA_signal   SV40 poly(A) signal: SV40 polyadenylation signal
   3438..3866    -  rep_origin     f1 ori (sequence partly withheld): f1 bacteriophage origin of replication; arrow indicates direction of (+) strand synthesis
   3893..3997    +  promoter       AmpR promoter: bla
   3999..4356    +  promoter       SV40 promoter: SV40 enhancer and early promoter
   4391..5185    +  CDS            NeoR/KanR: aminoglycoside phosphotransferase from Tn5; aph(3')-II (or nptII); confers resistance to neomycin, kanamycin, and G418 (Geneticin®)
   5206..5358    +  CDS            ble (fragment): BLE_KLEPN - Experimental evidence at protein level: Swiss-Prot protein existence level 1. Binding protein with a strong affinity to the bleomycin family of antibiotics. Binds to CL990; an antimitotic-antibiotic compound. From Klebsiella pneumoniae.
   5417..5464    +  polyA_signal   HSV TK poly(A) signal: herpes simplex virus thymidine kinase polyadenylation signal (Cole and Stacy, 1985)
   5555..5571    -  polyA_signal   bGH poly(A) signal (fragment): bovine growth hormone polyadenylation signal
   5793..6381    +  rep_origin     ori: high-copy-number ColE1/pMB1/pBR322/pUC origin of replication
   6496..6540    +  enhancer       CMV enhancer (fragment): human cytomegalovirus immediate early enhancer
>Addgene plasmid #134463 | mApple-M1 SpastinK388R | depositor full sequence | sequence record 258497 | mApple-M1 SpastinK388R sequence 6540 bps
ATATATGGAGTTCCGCGTTACATAACTTACGGTAAATGGCCCGCCTGGCTGACCGCCCAACGACCCCCGC
CCATTGACGTCAATAATGACGTATGTTCCCATAGTAACGCCAATAGGGACTTTCCATTGACGTCAATGGG
TGGAGTATTTACGGTAAACTGCCCACTTGGCAGTACATCAAGTGTATCATATGCCAAGTACGCCCCCTAT
TGACGTCAATGACGGTAAATGGCCCGCCTGGCATTATGCCCAGTACATGACCTTATGGGACTTTCCTACT
TGGCAGTACATCTACGTATTAGTCATCGCTATTACCATGGTGATGCGGTTTTGGCAGTACATCAATGGGC
GTGGATAGCGGTTTGACTCACGGGGATTTCCAAGTCTCCACCCCATTGACGTCAATGGGAGTTTGTTTTG
GCACCAAAATCAACGGGACTTTCCAAAATGTCGTAACAACTCCGCCCCATTGACGCAAATGGGCGGTAGG
CGTGTACGGTGGGAGGTCTATATAAGCAGAGCTGGTTTAGTGAACCGTCAGATCCGCTAGCGCTACCGGT
CGCCACCATGGTGAGCAAGGGCGAGGAGAATAACATGGCCATCATCAAGGAGTTCATGCGCTTCAAGGTG
CACATGGAGGGCTCCGTGAACGGCCACGAGTTCGAGATCGAGGGCGAGGGCGAGGGCCGCCCCTACGAGG
CCTTTCAGACCGCTAAGCTGAAGGTGACCAAGGGTGGCCCCCTGCCCTTCGCCTGGGACATCCTGTCCCC
TCAGTTCATGTACGGCTCCAAGGTCTACATTAAGCACCCAGCCGACATCCCCGACTACTTCAAGCTGTCC
TTCCCCGAGGGCTTCAGGTGGGAGCGCGTGATGAACTTCGAGGACGGCGGCATTATTCACGTTAACCAGG
ACTCCTCCCTGCAGGACGGCGTGTTCATCTACAAGGTGAAGCTGCGCGGCACCAACTTCCCCTCCGACGG
CCCCGTAATGCAGAAGAAGACCATGGGCTGGGAGGCCTCCGAGGAGCGGATGTACCCCGAGGACGGCGCC
CTGAAGAGCGAGATCAAGAAGAGGCTGAAGCTGAAGGACGGCGGCCACTACGCCGCCGAGGTCAAGACCA
CCTACAAGGCCAAGAAGCCCGTGCAGCTGCCCGGCGCCTACATCGTCGACATCAAGTTGGACATCGTGTC
CCACAACGAGGACTACACCATCGTGGAACAGTACGAACGCGCCGAGGGCCGCCACTCCACCGGCGGCATG
GACGAGCTGTACAAGTCCGGACTCAGATCTCGAGCTCAAGCTTCGAATTCTCCGGGTGGACGAGGGAAGA
AGAAAGGCTCCGGCGGCGCCAGCAACCCGGTGCCTCCCAGGCCTCCGCCCCCTTGCCTGGCCCCCGCCCC
TCCCGCCGCCGGGCCGGCCCCTCCGCCCGAGTCGCCGCATAAGCGGAACCTGTACTATTTCTCCTACCCG
CTGTTTGTAGGCTTCGCGCTGCTGCGTTTGGTCGCCTTCCACCTGGGGCTCCTCTTCGTGTGGCTCTGCC
AGCGCTTCTCCCGCGCCCTCGCGGCAGCCAAGAGGAGCTCCGGGGCCGCGCCAGCACCTGCCTCGGCCTC
GGCCCCGGCGCCGGTGCCGGGCGGCGAGGCCGAGCGCGTCCGAGTCTTCCACAAACAGGCCTTCGAGTAC
ATCTCCATTGCCCTGCGCATCGATGAGGATGAGAAAGCAGGACAGAAGGAGCAAGCTGTGGAATGGTATA
AGAAAGGTATTGAAGAACTGGAAAAAGGAATAGCTGTTATAGTTACAGGACAAGGTGAACAGTGTGAAAG
AGCTAGACGCCTTCAAGCTAAAATGATGACTAATTTGGTTATGGCCAAGGACCGCTTACAACTTCTAGAG
AAGATGCAACCAGTTTTGCCATTTTCCAAGTCACAAACGGACGTCTATAATGACAGTACTAACTTGGCAT
GCCGCAATGGACATCTCCAGTCAGAAAGTGGAGCTGTTCCAAAAAGAAAAGACCCCTTAACACACACTAG
TAATTCACTGCCTCGTTCAAAAACAGTTATGAAAACTGGATCTGCAGGCCTTTCAGGCCACCATAGAGCA
CCTAGTTACAGTGGTTTATCCATGGTTTCTGGAGTGAAACAGGGATCTGGTCCTGCTCCTACCACTCATA
AGGGTACTCCGAAAACAAATAGGACAAATAAACCTTCTACCCCTACAACTGCTACTCGTAAGAAAAAAGA
CTTGAAGAATTTTAGGAATGTGGACAGCAACCTTGCTAACCTTATAATGAATGAAATTGTGGACAATGGA
ACAGCTGTTAAATTTGATGATATAGCTGGTCAAGACTTGGCAAAACAAGCATTGCAAGAAATTGTTATTC
TTCCTTCTCTGAGGCCTGAGTTGTTCACAGGGCTTAGAGCTCCTGCCAGAGGGCTGTTACTCTTTGGTCC
ACCTGGGAATGGGAGGACAATGCTGGCTAAAGCAGTAGCTGCAGAATCGAATGCAACCTTCTTTAATATA
AGTGCTGCAAGTTTAACTTCAAAATACGTGGGAGAAGGAGAGAAATTGGTGAGGGCTCTTTTTGCTGTGG
CTCGAGAACTTCAACCTTCTATAATTTTTATAGATGAAGTTGATAGCCTTTTGTGTGAAAGAAGAGAAGG
GGAGCACGATGCTAGTAGACGCCTAAAAACTGAATTTCTAATAGAATTTGATGGTGTACAGTCTGCTGGA
GATGACAGAGTACTTGTAATGGGTGCAACTAATAGGCCACAAGAGCTTGATGAGGCTGTTCTCAGGCGTT
TCATCAAACGGGTATATGTGTCTTTACCAAATGAGGAGACAAGACTACTTTTGCTTAAAAATCTGTTATG
TAAACAAGGAAGTCCATTGACCCAAAAAGAACTAGCACAACTTGCTAGAATGACTGATGGATACTCAGGA
AGTGACCTAACAGCTTTGGCAAAAGATGCAGCACTGGGTCCTATCCGAGAACTAAAACCAGAACAGGTGA
AGAATATGTCTGCCAGTGAGATGAGAAATATTCGATTATCTGACTTCACTGAATCCTTGAAAAAAATAAA
ACGCAGCGTCAGCCCTCAAACTTTAGAAGCGTACATACGTTGGAACAAGGACTTTGGAGATACCACTGTT
TAAGGATCCACCGGATCTAGATAACTGATCATAATCAGCCATACCACATTTGTAGAGGTTTTACTTGCTT
TAAAAAACCTCCCACACCTCCCCCTGAACCTGAAACATAAAATGAATGCAATTGTTGTTGTTAACTTGTT
TATTGCAGCTTATAATGGTTACAAATAAAGCAATAGCATCACAAATTTCACAAATAAAGCATTTTTTTCA
CTGCATTCTAGTTGTGGTTTGTCCAAACTCATCAATGTATCTTAACGCGTAAATTGTAAGCGTTAATATT
TTGTTAAAATTCGCGTTAAATTTTTGTTAAATCAGCTCATTTTTTAACCAATAGGCCGAAATCGGCAAAA
TCCCTTATAAATCAAAAGAATAGACCGAGATAGGGT
[37 nt withheld, positions 3537-3573]
AAAGAACGTGGACTCCAACGTCAAAGG
[49 nt withheld, positions 3601-3649]
T
[91 nt withheld, positions 3651-3741]
G
[124 nt withheld, positions 3743-3866]
CAGGTGGCACTTTTCGGGGAAATGTGCGCGGAACCCCTATTTGTTTATTTTTCTAAATACATTCAAATAT
GTATCCGCTCATGAGACAATAACCCTGATAAATGCTTCAATAATATTGAAAAAGGAAGAGTCCTGAGGCG
GAAAGAACCAGCTGTGGAATGTGTGTCAGTTAGGGTGTGGAAAGTCCCCAGGCTCCCCAGCAGGCAGAAG
TATGCAAAGCATGCATCTCAATTAGTCAGCAACCAGGTGTGGAAAGTCCCCAGGCTCCCCAGCAGGCAGA
AGTATGCAAAGCATGCATCTCAATTAGTCAGCAACCATAGTCCCGCCCCTAACTCCGCCCATCCCGCCCC
TAACTCCGCCCAGTTCCGCCCATTCTCCGCCCCATGGCTGACTAATTTTTTTTATTTATGCAGAGGCCGA
GGCCGCCTCGGCCTCTGAGCTATTCCAGAAGTAGTGAGGAGGCTTTTTTGGAGGCCTAGGCTTTTGCAAA
GATCGATCAAGAGACAGGATGAGGATCGTTTCGCATGATTGAACAAGATGGATTGCACGCAGGTTCTCCG
GCCGCTTGGGTGGAGAGGCTATTCGGCTATGACTGGGCACAACAGACAATCGGCTGCTCTGATGCCGCCG
TGTTCCGGCTGTCAGCGCAGGGGCGCCCGGTTCTTTTTGTCAAGACCGACCTGTCCGGTGCCCTGAATGA
ACTGCAAGACGAGGCAGCGCGGCTATCGTGGCTGGCCACGACGGGCGTTCCTTGCGCAGCTGTGCTCGAC
GTTGTCACTGAAGCGGGAAGGGACTGGCTGCTATTGGGCGAAGTGCCGGGGCAGGATCTCCTGTCATCTC
ACCTTGCTCCTGCCGAGAAAGTATCCATCATGGCTGATGCAATGCGGCGGCTGCATACGCTTGATCCGGC
TACCTGCCCATTCGACCACCAAGCGAAACATCGCATCGAGCGAGCACGTACTCGGATGGAAGCCGGTCTT
GTCGATCAGGATGATCTGGACGAAGAGCATCAGGGGCTCGCGCCAGCCGAACTGTTCGCCAGGCTCAAGG
CGAGCATGCCCGACGGCGAGGATCTCGTCGTGACCCATGGCGATGCCTGCTTGCCGAATATCATGGTGGA
AAATGGCCGCTTTTCTGGATTCATCGACTGTGGCCGGCTGGGTGTGGCGGACCGCTATCAGGACATAGCG
TTGGCTACCCGTGATATTGCTGAAGAGCTTGGCGGCGAATGGGCTGACCGCTTCCTCGTGCTTTACGGTA
TCGCCGCTCCCGATTCGCAGCGCATCGCCTTCTATCGCCTTCTTGACGAGTTCTTCTGAGCGGGACTCTG
GGGTTCGAAATGACCGACCAAGCGACGCCCAACCTGCCATCACGAGATTTCGATTCCACCGCCGCCTTCT
ATGAAAGGTTGGGCTTCGGAATCGTTTTCCGGGACGCCGGCTGGATGATCCTCCAGCGCGGGGATCTCAT
GCTGGAGTTCTTCGCCCACCCTAGGGGGAGGCTAACTGAAACACGGAAGGAGACAATACCGGAAGGAACC
CGCGCTATGACGGCAATAAAAAGACAGAATAAAACGCACGGTGTTGGGTCGTTTGTTCATAAACGCGGGG
TTCGGTCCCAGGGCTGGCACTCTGTCGATACCCCACCGAGACCCCATTGGGGCCAATACGCCCGCGTTTC
TTCCTTTTCCCCACCCCACCCCCCAAGTTCGGGTGAAGGCCCAGGGCTCGCAGCCAACGTCGGGGCGGCA
GGCCCTGCCATAGCCTCAGGTTACTCATATATACTTTAGATTGATTTAAAACTTCATTTTTAATTTAAAA
GGATCTAGGTGAAGATCCTTTTTGATAATCTCATGACCAAAATCCCTTAACGTGAGTTTTCGTTCCACTG
AGCGTCAGACCCCGTAGAAAAGATCAAAGGATCTTCTTGAGATCCTTTTTTTCTGCGCGTAATCTGCTGC
TTGCAAACAAAAAAACCACCGCTACCAGCGGTGGTTTGTTTGCCGGATCAAGAGCTACCAACTCTTTTTC
CGAAGGTAACTGGCTTCAGCAGAGCGCAGATACCAAATACTGTTCTTCTAGTGTAGCCGTAGTTAGGCCA
CCACTTCAAGAACTCTGTAGCACCGCCTACATACCTCGCTCTGCTAATCCTGTTACCAGTGGCTGCTGCC
AGTGGCGATAAGTCGTGTCTTACCGGGTTGGACTCAAGACGATAGTTACCGGATAAGGCGCAGCGGTCGG
GCTGAACGGGGGGTTCGTGCACACAGCCCAGCTTGGAGCGAACGACCTACACCGAACTGAGATACCTACA
GCGTGAGCTATGAGAAAGCGCCACGCTTCCCGAAGGGAGAAAGGCGGACAGGTATCCGGTAAGCGGCAGG
GTCGGAACAGGAGAGCGCACGAGGGAGCTTCCAGGGGGAAACGCCTGGTATCTTTATAGTCCTGTCGGGT
TTCGCCACCTCTGACTTGAGCGTCGATTTTTGTGATGCTCGTCAGGGGGGCGGAGCCTATGGAAAAACGC
CAGCAACGCGGCCTTTTTACGGTTCCTGGCCTTTTGCTGGCCTTTTGCTCACATGTTCTTTCCTGCGTTA
TCCCCTGATTCTGTGGATAACCGTATTACCGCCATGCATTAGTTATTAATAGTAATCAATTACGGGGTCA
TTAGTTCATAGCCC
