Features (pLannotate 1.2.2; 16 found; start..end, strand, type, name):
     16..319     +  enhancer       CMV enhancer: human cytomegalovirus immediate early enhancer
    320..523     +  promoter       CMV promoter: human cytomegalovirus (CMV) immediate early promoter
    568..1275    +  CDS            mApple: mApple is a basic (constitutively fluorescent) red fluorescent protein published in 2008, derived from Discosoma sp.. It is reported to be a rapidly-maturing monomer with high acid sensitivity.
   1276..1311    +  misc_feature   MCS (fragment): multiple cloning site
   1306..3150    +  CDS            SPAST: SPAST_HUMAN - Also known as ADPSP, FSP2, KIAA1083 From Homo sapiens (Human).
   3176..3260    +  CDS            large T antigen (fragment): large T antigen from SV40 (simian virus 40)
   3283..3404    +  polyA_signal   SV40 poly(A) signal: SV40 polyadenylation signal
   3438..3866    -  rep_origin     f1 ori (sequence partly withheld): f1 bacteriophage origin of replication; arrow indicates direction of (+) strand synthesis
   3893..3997    +  promoter       AmpR promoter: bla
   3999..4356    +  promoter       SV40 promoter: SV40 enhancer and early promoter
   4391..5185    +  CDS            NeoR/KanR: aminoglycoside phosphotransferase from Tn5; aph(3')-II (or nptII); confers resistance to neomycin, kanamycin, and G418 (Geneticin®)
   5206..5358    +  CDS            ble (fragment): BLE_KLEPN - Experimental evidence at protein level: Swiss-Prot protein existence level 1. Binding protein with a strong affinity to the bleomycin family of antibiotics. Binds to CL990; an antimitotic-antibiotic compound. From Klebsiella pneumoniae.
   5417..5464    +  polyA_signal   HSV TK poly(A) signal: herpes simplex virus thymidine kinase polyadenylation signal (Cole and Stacy, 1985)
   5555..5571    -  polyA_signal   bGH poly(A) signal (fragment): bovine growth hormone polyadenylation signal
   5793..6381    +  rep_origin     ori: high-copy-number ColE1/pMB1/pBR322/pUC origin of replication
   6496..6540    +  enhancer       CMV enhancer (fragment): human cytomegalovirus immediate early enhancer
>Addgene plasmid #134463 | mApple-M1 SpastinK388R | addgene full sequence | sequence record 264535 | Addgene NGS Result
ATATATGGAGTTCCGCGTTACATAACTTACGGTAAATGGCCCGCCTGGCTGACCGCCCAACGACCCCCGC
CCATTGACGTCAATAATGACGTATGTTCCCATAGTAACGCCAATAGGGACTTTCCATTGACGTCAATGGG
TGGAGTATTTACGGTAAACTGCCCACTTGGCAGTACATCAAGTGTATCATATGCCAAGTACGCCCCCTAT
TGACGTCAATGACGGTAAATGGCCCGCCTGGCATTATGCCCAGTACATGACCTTATGGGACTTTCCTACT
TGGCAGTACATCTACGTATTAGTCATCGCTATTACCATGGTGATGCGGTTTTGGCAGTACATCAATGGGC
GTGGATAGCGGTTTGACTCACGGGGATTTCCAAGTCTCCACCCCATTGACGTCAATGGGAGTTTGTTTTG
GCACCAAAATCAACGGGACTTTCCAAAATGTCGTAACAACTCCGCCCCATTGACGCAAATGGGCGGTAGG
CGTGTACGGTGGGAGGTCTATATAAGCAGAGCTGGTTTAGTGAACCGTCAGATCCGCTAGCGCTACCGGT
CGCCACCATGGTGAGCAAGGGCGAGGAGAATAACATGGCCATCATCAAGGAGTTCATGCGCTTCAAGGTG
CACATGGAGGGCTCCGTGAACGGCCACGAGTTCGAGATCGAGGGCGAGGGCGAGGGCCGCCCCTACGAGG
CCTTTCAGACCGCTAAGCTGAAGGTGACCAAGGGTGGCCCCCTGCCCTTCGCCTGGGACATCCTGTCCCC
TCAGTTCATGTACGGCTCCAAGGTCTACATTAAGCACCCAGCCGACATCCCCGACTACTTCAAGCTGTCC
TTCCCCGAGGGCTTCAGGTGGGAGCGCGTGATGAACTTCGAGGACGGCGGCATTATTCACGTTAACCAGG
ACTCCTCCCTGCAGGACGGCGTGTTCATCTACAAGGTGAAGCTGCGCGGCACCAACTTCCCCTCCGACGG
CCCCGTAATGCAGAAGAAGACCATGGGCTGGGAGGCCTCCGAGGAGCGGATGTACCCCGAGGACGGCGCC
CTGAAGAGCGAGATCAAGAAGAGGCTGAAGCTGAAGGACGGCGGCCACTACGCCGCCGAGGTCAAGACCA
CCTACAAGGCCAAGAAGCCCGTGCAGCTGCCCGGCGCCTACATCGTCGACATCAAGTTGGACATCGTGTC
CCACAACGAGGACTACACCATCGTGGAACAGTACGAACGCGCCGAGGGCCGCCACTCCACCGGCGGCATG
GACGAGCTGTACAAGTCCGGACTCAGATCTCGAGCTCAAGCTTCGAATTCTCCGGGTGGACGAGGGAAGA
AGAAAGGCTCCGGCGGCGCCAGCAACCCGGTGCCTCCCAGGCCTCCGCCCCCTTGCCTGGCCCCCGCCCC
TCCCGCCGCCGGGCCGGCCCCTCCGCCCGAGTCGCCGCATAAGCGGAACCTGTACTATTTCTCCTACCCG
CTGTTTGTAGGCTTCGCGCTGCTGCGTTTGGTCGCCTTCCACCTGGGGCTCCTCTTCGTGTGGCTCTGCC
AGCGCTTCTCCCGCGCCCTCGCGGCAGCCAAGAGGAGCTCCGGGGCCGCGCCAGCACCTGCCTCGGCCTC
GGCCCCGGCGCCGGTGCCGGGCGGCGAGGCCGAGCGCGTCCGAGTCTTCCACAAACAGGCCTTCGAGTAC
ATCTCCATTGCCCTGCGCATCGATGAGGATGAGAAAGCAGGACAGAAGGAGCAAGCTGTGGAATGGTATA
AGAAAGGTATTGAAGAACTGGAAAAAGGAATAGCTGTTATAGTTACAGGACAAGGTGAACAGTGTGAAAG
AGCTAGACGCCTTCAAGCTAAAATGATGACTAATTTGGTTATGGCCAAGGACCGCTTACAACTTCTAGAG
AAGATGCAACCAGTTTTGCCATTTTCCAAGTCACAAACGGACGTCTATAATGACAGTACTAACTTGGCAT
GCCGCAATGGACATCTCCAGTCAGAAAGTGGAGCTGTTCCAAAAAGAAAAGACCCCTTAACACACACTAG
TAATTCACTGCCTCGTTCAAAAACAGTTATGAAAACTGGATCTGCAGGCCTTTCAGGCCACCATAGAGCA
CCTAGTTACAGTGGTTTATCCATGGTTTCTGGAGTGAAACAGGGATCTGGTCCTGCTCCTACCACTCATA
AGGGTACTCCGAAAACAAATAGGACAAATAAACCTTCTACCCCTACAACTGCTACTCGTAAGAAAAAAGA
CTTGAAGAATTTTAGGAATGTGGACAGCAACCTTGCTAACCTTATAATGAATGAAATTGTGGACAATGGA
ACAGCTGTTAAATTTGATGATATAGCTGGTCAAGACTTGGCAAAACAAGCATTGCAAGAAATTGTTATTC
TTCCTTCTCTGAGGCCTGAGTTGTTCACAGGGCTTAGAGCTCCTGCCAGAGGGCTGTTACTCTTTGGTCC
ACCTGGGAATGGGAGGACAATGCTGGCTAAAGCAGTAGCTGCAGAATCGAATGCAACCTTCTTTAATATA
AGTGCTGCAAGTTTAACTTCAAAATACGTGGGAGAAGGAGAGAAATTGGTGAGGGCTCTTTTTGCTGTGG
CTCGAGAACTTCAACCTTCTATAATTTTTATAGATGAAGTTGATAGCCTTTTGTGTGAAAGAAGAGAAGG
GGAGCACGATGCTAGTAGACGCCTAAAAACTGAATTTCTAATAGAATTTGATGGTGTACAGTCTGCTGGA
GATGACAGAGTACTTGTAATGGGTGCAACTAATAGGCCACAAGAGCTTGATGAGGCTGTTCTCAGGCGTT
TCATCAAACGGGTATATGTGTCTTTACCAAATGAGGAGACAAGACTACTTTTGCTTAAAAATCTGTTATG
TAAACAAGGAAGTCCATTGACCCAAAAAGAACTAGCACAACTTGCTAGAATGACTGATGGATACTCAGGA
AGTGACCTAACAGCTTTGGCAAAAGATGCAGCACTGGGTCCTATCCGAGAACTAAAACCAGAACAGGTGA
AGAATATGTCTGCCAGTGAGATGAGAAATATTCGATTATCTGACTTCACTGAATCCTTGAAAAAAATAAA
ACGCAGCGTCAGCCCTCAAACTTTAGAAGCGTACATACGTTGGAACAAGGACTTTGGAGATACCACTGTT
TAAGGATCCACCGGATCTAGATAACTGATCATAATCAGCCATACCACATTTGTAGAGGTTTTACTTGCTT
TAAAAAACCTCCCACACCTCCCCCTGAACCTGAAACATAAAATGAATGCAATTGTTGTTGTTAACTTGTT
TATTGCAGCTTATAATGGTTACAAATAAAGCAATAGCATCACAAATTTCACAAATAAAGCATTTTTTTCA
CTGCATTCTAGTTGTGGTTTGTCCAAACTCATCAATGTATCTTAACGCGTAAATTGTAAGCGTTAATATT
TTGTTAAAATTCGCGTTAAATTTTTGTTAAATCAGCTCATTTTTTAACCAATAGGCCGAAATCGGCAAAA
TCCCTTATAAATCAAAAGAATAGACCGAGATAGGGT
[37 nt withheld, positions 3537-3573]
AAAGAACGTGGACTCCAACGTCAAAGG
[49 nt withheld, positions 3601-3649]
T
[91 nt withheld, positions 3651-3741]
G
[124 nt withheld, positions 3743-3866]
CAGGTGGCACTTTTCGGGGAAATGTGCGCGGAACCCCTATTTGTTTATTTTTCTAAATACATTCAAATAT
GTATCCGCTCATGAGACAATAACCCTGATAAATGCTTCAATAATATTGAAAAAGGAAGAGTCCTGAGGCG
GAAAGAACCAGCTGTGGAATGTGTGTCAGTTAGGGTGTGGAAAGTCCCCAGGCTCCCCAGCAGGCAGAAG
TATGCAAAGCATGCATCTCAATTAGTCAGCAACCAGGTGTGGAAAGTCCCCAGGCTCCCCAGCAGGCAGA
AGTATGCAAAGCATGCATCTCAATTAGTCAGCAACCATAGTCCCGCCCCTAACTCCGCCCATCCCGCCCC
TAACTCCGCCCAGTTCCGCCCATTCTCCGCCCCATGGCTGACTAATTTTTTTTATTTATGCAGAGGCCGA
GGCCGCCTCGGCCTCTGAGCTATTCCAGAAGTAGTGAGGAGGCTTTTTTGGAGGCCTAGGCTTTTGCAAA
GATCGATCAAGAGACAGGATGAGGATCGTTTCGCATGATTGAACAAGATGGATTGCACGCAGGTTCTCCG
GCCGCTTGGGTGGAGAGGCTATTCGGCTATGACTGGGCACAACAGACAATCGGCTGCTCTGATGCCGCCG
TGTTCCGGCTGTCAGCGCAGGGGCGCCCGGTTCTTTTTGTCAAGACCGACCTGTCCGGTGCCCTGAATGA
ACTGCAAGACGAGGCAGCGCGGCTATCGTGGCTGGCCACGACGGGCGTTCCTTGCGCAGCTGTGCTCGAC
GTTGTCACTGAAGCGGGAAGGGACTGGCTGCTATTGGGCGAAGTGCAGGGGCAGGATCTCCTGTCATCTC
ACCTTGCTCCTGCCGAGAAAGTATCCATCATGGCTGATGCAATGCGGCGGCTGCATACGCTTGATCCGGC
TACCTGCCCATTCGACCACCAAGCGAAACATCGCATCGAGCGAGCACGTACTCGGATGGAAGCCGGTCTT
GTCGATCAGGATGATCTGGACGAAGAGCATCAGGGGCTCGCGCCAGCCGAACTGTTCGCCAGGCTCAAGG
CGAGCATGCCCGACGGCGAGGATCTCGTCGTGACCCATGGCGATGCCTGCTTGCCGAATATCATGGTGGA
AAATGGCCGCTTTTCTGGATTCATCGACTGTGGCCGGCTGGGTGTGGCGGACCGCTATCAGGACATAGCG
TTGGCTACCCGTGATATTGCTGAAGAGCTTGGCGGCGAATGGGCTGACCGCTTCCTCGTGCTTTACGGTA
TCGCCGCTCCCGATTCGCAGCGCATCGCCTTCTATCGCCTTCTTGACGAGTTCTTCTGAGCGGGACTCTG
GGGTTCGAAATGACCGACCAAGCGACGCCCAACCTGCCATCACGAGATTTCGATTCCACCGCCGCCTTCT
ATGAAAGGTTGGGCTTCGGAATCGTTTTCCGGGACGCCGGCTGGATGATCCTCCAGCGCGGGGATCTCAT
GCTGGAGTTCTTCGCCCACCCTAGGGGGAGGCTAACTGAAACACGGAAGGAGACAATACCGGAAGGAACC
CGCGCTATGACGGCAATAAAAAGACAGAATAAAACGCACGGTGTTGGGTCGTTTGTTCATAAACGCGGGG
TTCGGTCCCAGGGCTGGCACTCTGTCGATACCCCACCGAGACCCCATTGGGGCCAATACGCCCGCGTTTC
TTCCTTTTCCCCACCCCACCCCCCAAGTTCGGGTGAAGGCCCAGGGCTCGCAGCCAACGTCGGGGCGGCA
GGCCCTGCCATAGCCTCAGGTTACTCATATATACTTTAGATTGATTTAAAACTTCATTTTTAATTTAAAA
GGATCTAGGTGAAGATCCTTTTTGATAATCTCATGACCAAAATCCCTTAACGTGAGTTTTCGTTCCACTG
AGCGTCAGACCCCGTAGAAAAGATCAAAGGATCTTCTTGAGATCCTTTTTTTCTGCGCGTAATCTGCTGC
TTGCAAACAAAAAAACCACCGCTACCAGCGGTGGTTTGTTTGCCGGATCAAGAGCTACCAACTCTTTTTC
CGAAGGTAACTGGCTTCAGCAGAGCGCAGATACCAAATACTGTTCTTCTAGTGTAGCCGTAGTTAGGCCA
CCACTTCAAGAACTCTGTAGCACCGCCTACATACCTCGCTCTGCTAATCCTGTTACCAGTGGCTGCTGCC
AGTGGCGATAAGTCGTGTCTTACCGGGTTGGACTCAAGACGATAGTTACCGGATAAGGCGCAGCGGTCGG
GCTGAACGGGGGGTTCGTGCACACAGCCCAGCTTGGAGCGAACGACCTACACCGAACTGAGATACCTACA
GCGTGAGCTATGAGAAAGCGCCACGCTTCCCGAAGGGAGAAAGGCGGACAGGTATCCGGTAAGCGGCAGG
GTCGGAACAGGAGAGCGCACGAGGGAGCTTCCAGGGGGAAACGCCTGGTATCTTTATAGTCCTGTCGGGT
TTCGCCACCTCTGACTTGAGCGTCGATTTTTGTGATGCTCGTCAGGGGGGCGGAGCCTATGGAAAAACGC
CAGCAACGCGGCCTTTTTACGGTTCCTGGCCTTTTGCTGGCCTTTTGCTCACATGTTCTTTCCTGCGTTA
TCCCCTGATTCTGTGGATAACCGTATTACCGCCATGCATTAGTTATTAATAGTAATCAATTACGGGGTCA
TTAGTTCATAGCCC
